>Addgene plasmid #117075 | pDONR-BLINK2 | addgene full sequence | sequence record 231814 | Addgene NGS Result
CAAATAATGATTTTATTTTGACTGATAGTGACCTGTTCGTTGCAACAAATTGATGAGCAATGCTTTTTTA
TAATGCCAACTTTGTACAAAAAAGCAGGCTTCACCATGGGATGTACAGTCTCTGCAGAGTTGGCTACTAC
ACTTGAACGTATTGAGAAGAACTTTGTCATTACTGACCCAAGATTGCCAGATAATCCCATTATATTCGCG
TCCGATAGTTTCTTGCAGTTGACAGAATATAGCCGTGAAGAAATTTTGGGAAGAAACTGCAGGTTTCTAC
AAGGTCCTGAAACTGATCGCGCGACAGTGAGAAAAATTAGAGATGCCATAGATAACCAAACAGAGGTCAC
TGTTCAGCTGATTAATTATACAAAGAGTGGTAAAAAGTTCTGGAACCTCTTTCACTTGCAGCCTATGCGA
GATCAGAAGGGAGATGTCCAGTACTTTATTGGGGTTGATTTGGATGGAACTGAGCATGTCCGAGATGCTG
CCGAGAGAGAGGGAGTCATGCTGATTAAGAAAACTGCAGAAGTGTTTAGTAAATTTCTAACGCGAACTGA
ACCATTCATGATACATCTCTTTATTCTCGCAATGTTCGTGATGATCTATAAATTCTTCCCGGGAGGGTTC
GAAAATAACTTCTCTGTTGCAAACCCGGACAAAAAGGCATCATGGATAGATTGTATATACTTCGGAGTAA
CGACACACTCTACTGTCGGATTCGGAGATATACTGCCAAAGACGACCGGCGCAAAGCTTTGTACGATAGC
ACATATAGTAACAGTGTTCTTCATCGTTCTAACTTTAGATGATTCGAATACTAGTGGTCACGAAAACAGA
GATTTCAAAAGCATGGGATGGGAAGAGTGGAGAGATTCAAGAAAAGATGGCTATGGTTTAGATGTTACGA
ATCCGACTTCCGACACTGCTCTAATGGATGCGATTCACAAGGAAGATACTGAAATGGTTAAGAAGATACT
TAAGGAACAAAAGATAGAGAGAGCCAAAGTGGAAAGATCAAGTAGTGAAACCGCTGGAAGAAGTTACGCT
AACGATTCATCGAAAAAAGATCCATATTGCAGCTCAAGCAACCAAATCATCAAGCCATGCAAACGAGAAG
AAAAGAGAGTTACCATCCACATGATGTCTGAGAGCAAGAACGGGAAGTTGATACTCTTACCATCATCCAT
AGAAGAGCTTCTAAGACTTGCAAGTGAGAAGTTTGGAGGCTGCAACTTCACAAAGATCACCAATGCGGAC
AACGCTGAGATTGATGATTTAGATGTCATTTGGGATGGTGATCATTTGTATTTTTCAGATAATTGAGACC
CAGCTTTCTTGTACAAAGTTGGCATTATAAGAAAGCATTGCTTATCAATTTGTTGCAACGAACAGGTCAC
TATCAGTCAAAATAAAATCATTATTTGCCATCCAGCTGCAGCTCTGGCCCGTGTCTCAAAATCTCTGATG
TTACATTGCACAAGATAAAAATATATCATCATGAACAATAAAACTGTCTGCTTACATAAACAGTAATACA
AGGGGTGTTATGAGCCATATTCAACGGGAAACGTCGAGGCCGCGATTAAATTCCAACATGGATGCTGATT
TATATGGGTATAAATGGGCTCGCGATAATGTCGGGCAATCAGGTGCGACAATCTATCGCTTGTATGGGAA
GCCCGATGCGCCAGAGTTGTTTCTGAAACATGGCAAAGGTAGCGTTGCCAATGATGTTACAGATGAGATG
GTCAGACTAAACTGGCTGACGGAATTTATGCCTCTTCCGACCATCAAGCATTTTATCCGTACTCCTGATG
ATGCATGGTTACTCACCACTGCGATCCCCGGAAAAACAGCATTCCAGGTATTAGAAGAATATCCTGATTC
AGGTGAAAATATTGTTGATGCGCTGGCAGTGTTCCTGCGCCGGTTGCATTCGATTCCTGTTTGTAATTGT
CCTTTTAACAGCGATCGCGTATTTCGTCTCGCTCAGGCGCAATCACGAATGAATAACGGTTTGGTTGATG
CGAGTGATTTTGATGACGAGCGTAATGGCTGGCCTGTTGAACAAGTCTGGAAAGAAATGCATAAACTTTT
GCCATTCTCACCGGATTCAGTCGTCACTCATGGTGATTTCTCACTTGATAACCTTATTTTTGACGAGGGG
AAATTAGGCCGGGAAGCCGATCTCGGCTTGAACGAATTGTTAGGTGGCGGTACTTGGGTCGATATCAAAG
TGCATCACTTCTTCCCGTATGCCCAACTTTGTATAGAGAGCCACTGCGGGATCGTCACCGTAATCTGCTT
GCACGTAGATCACATAAGCACCAAGCGCGTTGGCCTCATGCTTGAGGAGATTGATGAGCGCGGTGGCAAT
GCCCTGCCTCCGGTGCTCGCCGGAGACTGCGAGATCATAGATATAGATCTCACTACGCGGCTGCTCAAAC
TTGGGCAGAACGTAAGCCGCGAGAGCGCCAACAACCGCTTCTTGGTCGAAGGCAGCAAGCGCGATGAATG
TCTTACTACGGAGCAAGTTCCCGAGGTAATCGGAGTCCGGCTGATGTTGGGAGTAGGTGGCTACGTCTCC
GAACTCACGACCGAAAAGATCAAGAGCAGCCCGCATGGATTTGACTTGGTCAGGGCCGAGCCTACATGTG
CGAATGATGCCCATACTTGAGCCACCTAACTTTGTTTTAGGGCGACTGCCCTGCTGCGTAACATCGTTGC
TGCTGCGTAACATCGTTGCTGCTCCATAACATCAAACATCGACCCACGGCGTAAAGCGCTTGCTGCTTGG
ATGCCCGAGGCATAGACTGTACAAAAAAACAGTCATAACAAGCCATGAAAACCGCCACTGCGCCGTTACC
ACCGCTGCGTTCGGTCAAGGTTCTGGACCAGTTGCGTGAGCGCATACGCTACTTGCATTACAGTTTACGA
ACCGAACAGGCTTATGTCAACTGGGTTCGTGCCTTCATCCGTTTCCACGGTGTGCGTCACCCGGCAACCT
TGGGCAGCAGCGAAGTCGAGGCATTTCTGTCCTGGCTGGCGAACGAGCGCAAGGTTTCGGTCTCCACGCA
TCGTCAGGCATTGGCGGCCTTGCTGTTCTTCTACGGCAAGGTGCTGTGCACGGATCTGCCCTGGCTTCAG
GAGATCGGAAGACCTCGGCCGTCGCGGCGCTTGCCGGTGGTGCTGACCCCGGATGAAGTGGTTCGCATCC
TCGGTTTTCTGGAAGGCGAGCATCGTTTGTTCGCCCAGGACTCTAGCTATAGTTCTAGTGGTTGGCTACT
AATAGGTTGTATTGATGTTGGACGAGTCGGAATCGCAGACCGATACCAGGATCTTGCCATCCTATGGAAC
TGCCTCGGTGAGTTTTCTCCTTCATTACAGAAACGGCTTTTTCAAAAATATGGTATTGATAATCCTGATA
TGAATAAATTGCAGTTTCATTTGATGCTCGATGAGTTTTTCTAATCAGAATTGGTTAATTGGTTGTAACA
CTGGCAGAGCATTACGCTGACTTGACGGGACGGCGCAAGCTCATGACCAAAATCCCTTAACGTGAGTTTT
CGTTCCACTGAGCGTCAGACCCCGTAGAAAAGATCAAAGGATCTTCTTGAGATCCTTTTTTTCTGCGCGT
AATCTGCTGCTTGCAAACAAAAAAACCACCGCTACCAGCGGTGGTTTTTTTGCCGGATCAAGAGCTACCA
ACTCTTTTTCCGAAGGTAACTGGCTTCAGCAGAGCGCAGATACCAAATACTGTTCTTCTAGTGTAGCCGT
AGTTAGGCCACCACTTCAAGAACTCTGTAGCACCGCCTACATACCTCGCTCTGCTAATCCTGTTACCAGT
GGCTGCTGCCAGTGGCGATAAGTCGTGTCTTACCGGGTTGGACTCAAGACGATAGTTACCGGATAAGGCG
CAGCGGTCGGGCTGAACGGGGGGTTCGTGCACACAGCCCAGCTTGGAGCGAACGACCTACACCGAACTGA
GATACCTACAGCGTGAGCTATGAGAAAGCGCCACGCTTCCCGAAGGGAGAAAGGCGGACAGGTATCCGGT
AAGCGGCAGGGTCGGAACAGGAGAGCGCACGAGGGAGCTTCCAGGGGGAAACGCCTGGTATCTTTATAGT
CCTGTCGGGTTTCGCCACCTCTGACTTGAGCGTCGATTTTTGTGATGCTCGTCAGGGGGGCGGAGCCTAT
GGAAAAACGCCAGCAACGCGGCCTTTTTACGGTTCCTGGCCTTTTGCTGGCCTTTTGCTCACATGTTCTT
TCCTGCGTTATCCCCTGATTCTGTGGATAACCGTATTACCGCTAGCCAGGAAGAGTTTGTAGAAACGCAA
AAAGGCCATCCGTCAGGATGGCCTTCTGCTTAGTTTGATGCCTGGCAGTTTATGGCGGGCGTCCTGCCCG
CCACCCTCCGGGCCGTTGCTTCACAACGTTCAAATCCGCTCCCGGCGGATTTGTCCTACTCAGGAGAGCG
TTCACCGACAAACAACAGATAAAACGAAAGGCCCAGTCTTCCGACTGAGCCTTTCGTTTTATTTGATGCC
TGGCAGTTCCCTACTCTCGCGTTAACGCTAGCATGGATCTCGGGCCC
Features (pLannotate 1.2.2; 13 found; start..end, strand, type, name):
      1..100     +  protein_bind   attL1: mutant version of attL; recombination site for the Gateway® LR reaction LR Clonase™
    151..468     +  CDS            miniSOG: miniSOG is a basic (constitutively fluorescent) cyan fluorescent protein published in 2011, derived from Arabidopsis thaliana. It requires the cofactor flavin for fluorescence.
    532..807     +  CDS            A250R: KCV_PBCV1 - Protein inferred from homology: Swiss-Prot protein existence level 3. Potassium-selective channel essential in the virus replication cycle. May be involved in preventing multiple infections (Potential). From Paramecium bursaria Chlorella virus 1 (PBCV-1).
    799..1323    +  CDS            KAT1 (fragment): KAT1_ARATH - Experimental evidence at protein level: Swiss-Prot protein existence level 1. Highly selective inward-rectifying potassium channel. This voltage-gated channel could mediate long-term potassium influx into guard cells leading to stomatal opening. Assuming opened or closed conformations in response to the voltage difference across the membrane, the channel is activated by hyperpolarization. The channel activity is enhanced upon external acidification. Also permeable to ammonium ions. Blocked by tetraethylammonium and barium ions. From Arabidopsis thaliana (Mouse-ear cress).
   1328..1427    -  protein_bind   attL2: mutant version of attL; recombination site for the Gateway® LR reaction LR Clonase™
   1550..2176    +  CDS            KanR (fragment): aminoglycoside phosphotransferase; aph(3')-Ia; confers resistance to kanamycin in bacteria or G418 (Geneticin®) in eukaryotes
   2210..2743    -  CDS            GmR: gentamycin acetyltransferase; aacC1; confers resistance to gentamycin
   2932..2960    -  promoter       Pc promoter: intI1 (promoter lies within the coding sequence); class 1 integron promoter
   2938..3285    -  CDS            YPR2_ECOLX (fragment): Protein predicted: Swiss-Prot protein existence level 4. From Escherichia coli.
   3290..3474    +  CDS            KanR (fragment): aminoglycoside phosphotransferase; aph(3')-Ia; confers resistance to kanamycin in bacteria or G418 (Geneticin®) in eukaryotes
   3617..4205    +  rep_origin     ori: high-copy-number ColE1/pMB1/pBR322/pUC origin of replication
   4340..4367    -  terminator     rrnB T2 terminator: transcription terminator T2 from the E. coli rrnB gene
   4499..4542    +  terminator     rrnB T1 terminator: Escherichia coli rrnB; transcription terminator T1 from the E. coli rrnB gene
