[The description below was written by a language model from this plasmid's Addgene catalogue record and pLannotate feature annotations shown in this document.]
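Description:
pDONR-BLINK2 is a Gateway entry clone built on the pDONR 207 backbone, carrying the coding sequence for BLINK2 (Blue Light Induced K+ channel 2) between attL1 and attL2 sites. It is about 4.6 kb in total with an insert of roughly 1.2 kb. The plasmid is propagated in E. coli under gentamicin selection, provided by the gentamicin acetyltransferase gene (aacC1) driven by the class 1 integron Pc promoter. The two KanR fragments flagging the gentamicin cassette in the annotation appear to be non-functional remnants of an interrupted kanamycin gene, not a usable marker. Replication relies on a ColE1/pUC-type origin, which the feature table describes as high copy although the catalogue entry lists the plasmid as low copy. The rrnB T1 and T2 terminators lie upstream of attL1 and insulate the insert from read-through transcription.

The insert is a synthetic fusion assembled from three sources. An N-terminal flavin-binding LOV photosensor domain from oat (A. sativa) was matched by the automated annotation to the related LOV-derived protein miniSOG. It is followed by the small Kcv potassium channel pore from Paramecium bursaria Chlorella virus 1, and then by a fragment of the Arabidopsis thaliana KAT1 inward-rectifier potassium channel. The LOV domain carries a glutamine-to-aspartate substitution at position 112 (Q513D in original LOV numbering). Together these parts form a blue-light-gated potassium channel developed for sustained optogenetic inhibition of neurons.

No promoter for expressing BLINK2 is annotated, so the plasmid serves as a shuttle. LR recombination transfers the open reading frame into destination expression vectors of choice. The depositor notes that the resulting subclones can be prone to recombination.
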