Addgene plasmid #117075: pDONR-BLINK2
Purpose: BLINK2 gene in pDONR vector for Gateway cloning system
Depositing lab: Anna Moroni. Depositing organization: Universita degli Studi di Milano. Publication: A light-gated potassium channel for sustained neuronal inhibition. Alberio L, Locarno A, Saponaro A, Romano E, Bercier V, Albadri S, Simeoni F, Moleri S, Pelucchi S, Porro A, Marcello E, Barsotti N, Kukovetz K, Boender AJ, Contestabile A, Luo S, Moutal A, Ji Y, Romani G, Beltrame M, Del Bene F, Di Luca M, Khanna R, Colecraft HM, Pasqualetti M, Thiel G, Tonini R, Moroni A. Nat Methods. 2018 Nov;15(11):969-976. doi: 10.1038/s41592-018-0186-9. Epub 2018 Oct 30. PubMed 30377377.
Backbone
  Vector backbone: pDONR 207
  Backbone manufacturer: Invitrogen - thermo fisher
  Backbone size w/o insert (bp): 3350
  Total vector size (bp): 4600
  Vector type: Gateway Cloning system
Growth in bacteria
  Bacterial resistance: Gentamicin, 10 μg/mL
  Growth temperature: 37°C
  Growth strain: NEB Stable
  Growth instructions: When subcloning into expression vectors, recombination might occur. We recommend growing all subcloning products in STBL2 cells at 30ºC
  Copy number: Low Copy
Gene/Insert
  Gene/Insert name: BLINK2 (alt name: Blue Light Induced K+ channel 2)
  Species: A. sativa, Chlorella virus, A.thaliana
  Insert size (bp): 1221
  Mutation: glutamine 112 changed into aspartate (original LOV domain numbering Q513D)
  Cloning method: Gateway Cloning
  Sequencing primers: 5′ TCGCGTTAACGCTAGCATGGATCTC; 3′ GTAACATCAGAGATTTTGAGACAC
Terms and licenses: Academic/Nonprofit Terms; Industry Terms: Not Available to Industry
How to cite: pDONR-BLINK2 was a gift from Anna Moroni (Addgene plasmid # 117075 ; http://n2t.net/addgene:117075 ; RRID:Addgene_117075)
