>Addgene plasmid #117075 | pDONR-BLINK2 | depositor partial sequence | sequence record 220583 | BLINK2 cds
ATGGGATGTACAGTCTCTGCAGAGTTGGCTACTACACTTGAACGTATTGAGAAGAACTTTGTCATTACTG
ACCCAAGGTTGCCAGATAATCCCATTATATTCGCGTCCGATAGTTTCTTGCAGTTGACAGAATATAGCCG
TGAAGAAATTTTGGGAAGAAACTGCAGGTTTCTACAAGGTCCTGAAACTGATCGCGCGACAGTGAGAAAA
ATTAGAGATGCCATAGATAACCAAACAGAGGTCACTGTTCAGCTGATTAATTATACAAAGAGTGGTAAAA
AGTTCTGGAACCTCTTTCACTTGCAGCCTATGCGAGATCAGAAGGGAGATGTCCAGTACTTTATTGGGGT
TGATTTGGATGGAACTGAGCATGTCCGAGATGCTGCCGAGAGAGAGGGAGTCATGCTGATTAAGAAAACT
GCAGAAGTGTTTAGTAAATTTCTAACGCGAACTGAACCATTCATGATACATCTCTTTATTCTCGCAATGT
TCGTGATGATCTATAAATTCTTCCCGGGAGGGTTCGAAAATAACTTCTCTGTTGCAAACCCGGACAAAAA
GGCATCATGGATAGATTGTATATACTTCGGAGTAACGACACACTCTACTGTCGGATTCGGAGATATACTG
CCAAAGACGACCGGCGCAAAGCTTTGTACGATAGCACATATAGTAACAGTGTTCTTCATCGTTCTAACTT
TAGATGATTCGAATACTAGTGGTCACGAAAACAGAGATTTCAAAAGCATGGGATGGGAAGAGTGGAGAGA
TTCAAGAAAAGATGGCTATGGTTTAGATGTTACGAATCCGACTTCCGACACTGCTCTAATGGATGCGATT
CACAAGGAAGATACTGAAATGGTTAAGAAGATACTTAAGGAACAAAAGATAGAGAGAGCCAAAGTGGAAA
GATCAAGTAGTGAAACCGCTGGAAGAAGTTACGCTAACGATTCATCGAAAAAAGATCCATATTGCAGCTC
AAGCAACCAAATCATCAAGCCATGCAAACGAGAAGAAAAGAGAGTTACCATCCACATGATGTCTGAGAGC
AAGAACGGGAAGTTGATACTCTTACCATCATCCATAGAAGAGCTTCTAAGACTTGCAAGTGAGAAGTTTG
GAGGCTGCAACTTCACAAAGATCACCAATGCGGACAACGCTGAGATTGATGATTTAGATGTCATTTGGGA
TGGTGATCATTTGTATTTTTCAGATAATTGA
